>Addgene plasmid #149628 | pBSV2G_P0026-sgRNAflaB | addgene full sequence | sequence record 311197 | Addgene NGS Result
GGAAAACTTAAACAATAATCCACAAAAAATTAATCAAATAAATAAGCAAACTAATTTTATTGGTTTTGAA
AATTTTATAGAACTTGATAATCAAGTTAATCAAACTAAAGAAAAAAGTAAATTAAGTAAGATAGGTAAGA
AATTACCCGGAATAAGCAGTCAAGTCTAGTGCGGCCGCGCCCAATACGCAAACCGCCTCTCCCCGCGCGT
TGGCCGATTCATTAATGCAGCTGGCACGACAGGTTTCCCGACTGGAAAGCGGGCAGTGAGCGCAACGCAA
TTAATGTGAGTTAGCTCACTCATTAGGCACCCCAGGCTTTACACTTTATGCTTCCGGCTCGTATGTTGTG
TGGAATTGTGAGCGGATAACAATTTCACACAGGAAACAGCTATGACATGATTACGAATTCGAGCTCTATT
CTCCATTCTTTTAAAATTATTATCCTTGTTTATTATAGTTTAAAATAAATTTAATTACAATTTGAAATTT
GGTCGTTTGACTTTCCTTATATTGACAATCTAAGTATAATATTAAGGAAAATTTAAATTTCTGACTTGTT
TTAGAGCTAGAAATAGCAAGTTAAAATAAGGCTAGTCCGTTATCAACTTGAAAAAGTGGCACCGAGTCGG
TGCTTTTTTTGAAGCTTGGCACTGGCCGTCGTTTTACAACGTCGTGACTGGGAAAACCCTGGCGTTACCC
AACTTAATCGCCTTGCAGCACATCCCCCTTTCGCCAGCTGGCGTAATAGCGAAGAGGCCCGCACCGATCG
CCCTTCCCAACAGTTGCGCAGCCTGAATGGCGAATGGCGCGGCCGCCCTAGGTTAATACCCGAGCTTCAA
GGAAGATTTCCTATTAAGGTTGAACTTAAGAGCTTAAGCATAGACGATTTGAAAAAAATTTTAAAACAAA
CAAAAAATTCTTTAATAAAACAATATGTTGCGATGTTTAAGGTTTATGATTTAGATTTAAAGTTTAGTGA
GGAAGCTATAGATAGAATTGCAGAGCTTACTTTTAATATGAATCTTGAGAGTGAAAATCTTGGTGCCAGA
AGACTTCACGGTGTTATGGAAATAGTGCTTGCAGATCTTTTTTTTGAAGTGCCTGGCAGTAAGTTGAAAA
AATTTGAAATAAACTTGGACTATGTTAATAAAAAAATACAAATTAACGAACAAAAAGATTTGAATTATTA
TATAATTTAGTTAAAAGCAATTTTAAATGAGGGAGGTTTCCATATGTTACGCAGCAGCAACGATGTTACG
CAGCAGGGCAGTCGCCCTAAAACAAAGTTAGGTGGCTCAAGTATGGGCATCATTCGCACATGTAGGCTCG
GCCCTGACCAAGTCAAATCCATGCGGGCTGCTCTTGATCTTTTCGGTCGTGAGTTCGGAGACGTAGCCAC
CTACTCCCAACATCAGCCGGACTCCGATTACCTCGGGAACTTGCTCCGTAGTAAGACATTCATCGCGCTT
GCTGCCTTCGACCAAGAAGCGGTTGTTGGCGCTCTCGCGGCTTACGTTCTGCCCAAGTTTGAGCAGCCGC
GTAGTGAGATCTATATCTATGATCTCGCAGTCTCCGGCGAGCACCGGAGGCAGGGCATTGCCACCGCGCT
CATCAATCTCCTCAAGCATGAGGCCAACGCGCTTGGTGCTTATGTGATCTACGTGCAAGCAGATTACGGT
GACGATCCCGCAGTGGCTCTCTATACAAAGTTGGGCATACGGGAAGAAGTGATGCACTTTGATATCGACC
CAAGTACCGCCACCTAACAATTCGTTCAAGCCGAGATCGGCTTACGCGTCCAAAATCCCTTAACGTGAGT
TTTCGTTCCACTGAGCGTCAGACCCCGTAGAAAAGATCAAAGGATCTTCTTGAGATCCTTTTTTTCTGCG
CGTAATCTGCTGCTTGCAAACAAAAAAACCACCGCTACCAGCGGTGGTTTGTTTGCCGGATCAAGAGCTA
CCAACTCTTTTTCCGAAGGTAACTGGCTTCAGCAGAGCGCAGATACCAAATACTGTTCTTCTAGTGTAGC
CGTAGTTAGGCCACCACTTCAAGAACTCTGTAGCACCGCCTACATACCTCGCTCTGCTAATCCTGTTACC
AGTGGCTGCTGCCAGTGGCGATAAGTCGTGTCTTACCGGGTTGGACTCAAGACGATAGTTACCGGATAAG
GCGCAGCGGTCGGGCTGAACGGGGGGTTCGTGCACACAGCCCAGCTTGGAGCGAACGACCTACACCGAAC
TGAGATACCTACAGCGTGAGCTATGAGAAAGCGCCACGCTTCCCGAAGGGAGAAAGGCGGACAGGTATCC
GGTAAGCGGCAGGGTCGGAACAGGAGAGCGCACGAGGGAGCTTCCAGGGGGAAACGCCTGGTATCTTTAT
AGTCCTGTCGGGTTTCGCCACCTCTGACTTGAGCGTCGATTTTTGTGATGCTCGTCAGGGGGGCGGAGCC
TATGGAAAAACGCCAGCAACGCGGCCTTTTTACGGTTCCTGGCCTTTTGCTGGCCTTTTGCTCACATGTT
CTTTCCTGCACTAGATCCCCGGCAAGTTCATCCTTAGGGTTTTCATATCTCTTAAAAAGTCAATTTCTGC
TTGATTAATTTCTTGTGGATTATTGTTTTTGCGGTTTTTCATTTTTTATCTCCTTGAGTATTGAATTTTT
TCTTATATATAAAATATAGCAAAAACTATTTTTGCCAACTTTTTTACAAAAAATTTTTTATTAAAACACT
TAGGGCTTTGCTAAATTCTCTTTTAAAAGAACTTAGTAAAGCCCTATGGATTTAAGAACTGATTATACTT
ACGTAGTAAAAATACTACAGATATTAATAGTATAGACCATATCAAAATCATAATCAATTTATATTTATCT
AAAATTGTGGTCCATACAAAATACAAAAAAATTAGGTTTTTCTAAATTCTATTTTAAAAGAACTTAGTAA
CACCTAATCTCTAAATTACTTACAAAATTCTAAAATTAGATTTTTAGTTCTTCATATTTCTTTAAAAGTT
TTTTAAGAAAATCTTTTTGATTTTCAAAAATTTCATGCATCATAAAACTAGTAAATTTGGATTTTTTTTT
GTAAAAATCATAACTTTCTTGGGTTTTAAGTTGAAATCTTAATGGTTTTATTGGATTTTGCCTAGATTTT
TTTAACGCCGGACTTTCTTTATCTTTTATAAAATTATAAGAATTTTTAATACCATTTTCTATTAAATAAT
CTTCTTTTATAAGCCCCTCTTGCAGTGCAGTTGCTAATCTTAAATACTTATACGCTTGAGTTTTTGCTAC
ATCAAAGTCTTTTATAAAATCAAGAAAAGTTTTATAACCATCAAATTTATAATATTGATTATCTTTTATT
TCTTTTAAAATTTTAATATTTTCCACCCTGTGGAATATTTCTTTTTTGAAATTGTCATTTAACTTTTCCT
TTAGTGTCTTGTAATAAGAAATTTTACTTTCATTAATCATTAAATTTTGTTCAACATAAGTATCTATCTT
TTTTGTTAAAACTTTAACAACACGTTTTTTTTCCATAAAAATTTTCCTTTATTTTTGCAACATTTTCCTT
AATTGATATAATTGTTACTATTTTAGATTTTTTAATATCCACTTAAGAATTAATCCCTCACTAGAATATT
TTTTATTATAGAATTCATATACATGTTTTTCTAAATCTATAAATTTATCAACAATTGCTTTATTATAGGG
TGTATCTATCTTTTCTTTTCTTAATAATCGTCTCATATTCTTTAAATAACAACAAACACTGCCGGTTTTA
AACCTAAATTCTATGTAATATATTTTTGAAAAAGTATATACATTTTCAACCCCGTTTATTTCATACTTTA
CAAAAACATTATTTATTGGTTTTCTATAACCATAGTAAATGCCTAAAAATTTGTCCCCGTCTTTCATAGG
ATATAGATAAAGTTTTTGAATCTCTGATTTATCTAATAATTTTTCAAAAAAAATTATACACCGCTTTTGT
TTGTTACTAACTACTCTATGCAATGCCTTTAATATTTTTGTGTGATATATATTTTTATCACCTTTTTTTT
CTTTCAGCAGGAAGATACTTTCTTTTGGAAATTTAATTTTTTGTTCATTTATTCTTGCAGCCTTAAGTCC
GATTTTCATATTTAATCCTTATATAGCCTTTCTATTTAATTCTTTTAAACTCAATAAACTTTTTTGGTTT
TTCATTAGTTCTAATAATTCGCAATAATATGTGCAAAACACTTTATTGTATTCTATTTTCTTTTGGTTAT
TCAAATATTCTTTTATAATTGGCTTTAGAAGTTCAATATTTACTTCTTTTTTTAGTTGTTCAATAAGGAT
ATTGAAAATGTTTGTTTTTAAATCTTGATAATTTTGTTGAGAATTTTCTTTTTTTCTTTCAATTGACTTC
TCTAATTTACGCTTTATATTGTTTAAATCGCTATATTTATGACTTTCAATAATAAAATGAGGCTTAAATT
TGTAATTTTCGTATATTTTTTGGAAACTTGTTTCTAATTGTTTAGAATTATATTCATTTTTTTCAAATTC
TTTTTGAGTGTTGCATAGAATTTCCTTTAATTTTTCTTGTTTTTCTTTCATACAAGATTTAGTAAAATGT
ATATTTTTATTTTTTAGTAATTTAATTTCTATTATTTTTATGATTTTAAGTATTTTGATTATATTATCTT
TATCAATATTTAAATTGAATAAAATTGTAAGAAAAATTGAAAGAATTTTTTTACATAAAAAGTTACATTT
ATTGAAGTAATTTCTTACTTGATACTTTTCTATTTCATTAATCTTTCTTTCTTCTTTTATATTATTTTTA
TTATTTAAACACTCCTTTAAATCTACACTCCCATTTTTAGTAAATCTATCTTTAAGGCCCCTTGAAACTC
TATTTTGAAATCTTAAATCTTTTTTTTCTTGAAAGTATTTATAGATTTTTTGGTAACATTCTTTTTTTGA
AAAATTAAGTTGATAGTATATTTCGGTCCCCAAATTTACCCCTAAGTGTTTGTGATAATTAGTTGTGACT
TTAAATTCTTTTTCTAATTTGTAAAGGTAATTTTGCAGTGTTTTTAGTTTAACGGGTGTTTGACTATTTC
TTTTAAGGTTTTCATTAAAGTAATAGAGTATGTTTTTTTGTGTGTATTTCTTATATGTTTTATTTATGTA
CGCTAGTGTTGAGATAAGGACTACTAATTTATACTGTAATTTATTGTAGCAAGTTGTGGTTTTACTGGTT
TTGTTTATATTAGATAAGTTTTCCATTTATAGCTCCTTGAATACCGGATTTTTTATCTATAAAGTATATA
TATCACAATTTTGATTTAAAAGTAAATTCTTTTTTTAAAAATACAAAAATTTTTTATAAATTATATAGAC
CATGATATTGTATTAATACTAATTGATTTTAATTTAAGGTTGAACTAAAATAAACATAGTTTTGTAGAAA
ATAATTTTTCATTATTTTGCTACTTGATATTGGATCGTAAAAATATTAGGGCTTTACAAAGTTCTTTTAA
AAGAGAATTTAGTAAAGCCCTAAGTCTTTTAATAAAAAATTTTTTGTAAAAAAGTTGGCAAAAATAGTTT
TTGCTATATATTTATATATAAGAAAAAATTCAATACTCAAGGAGATAAAAAAT
Features (pLannotate 1.2.2; 10 found; start..end, strand, type, name):
    177..269     +  CDS            lacI (fragment): lac repressor; lacI; The lac repressor binds to the lac operator to inhibit transcription in E. coli. This inhibition can be relieved by adding lactose or isopropyl-β-D-thiogalactopyranoside (IPTG).
    282..303     +  protein_bind   CAP binding site: CAP binding activates transcription in the presence of cAMP. E. coli catabolite activator protein
    318..348     +  promoter       lac promoter: promoter for the E. coli lac operon
    356..372     +  protein_bind   lac operator: The lac repressor binds to the lac operator to inhibit transcription in E. coli. This inhibition can be relieved by adding lactose or isopropyl-β-D-thiogalactopyranoside (IPTG). lac repressor encoded by lacI
    558..633     +  misc_RNA       gRNA scaffold: guide RNA scaffold for the Streptococcus pyogenes CRISPR/Cas9 system
    650..804     +  CDS            lacZα (fragment): LacZα fragment of β-galactosidase; lacZ fragment
    823..1197    +  CDS            hslU (fragment): HSLU_BORBU - Protein inferred from homology: Swiss-Prot protein existence level 3. ATPase subunit of a proteasome-like degradation complex; this subunit has chaperone activity. The binding of ATP and its subsequent hydrolysis by HslU are essential for unfolding of protein substrates subsequently hydrolyzed by HslV. HslU recognizes the N-terminal part of its protein substrates and unfolds these before they are guided to HslV for hydrolysis. From Borrelia burgdorferi (strain ATCC 35210 / B31 / CIP 102532 / DSM 4680).
   1234..1767    +  CDS            GmR: gentamycin acetyltransferase; aacC1; confers resistance to gentamycin
   1870..2458    +  rep_origin     ori: high-copy-number ColE1/pMB1/pBR322/pUC origin of replication
   3424..3440    -  promoter       ADH1 promoter (fragment): S. cerevisiae ADH1; promoter for alcohol dehydrogenase 1
