[The description below was written by a language model from this plasmid's Addgene catalogue record and pLannotate feature annotations shown in this document.]
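Description:
pBSV2G_P0026-sgRNAflaB is a bacterial expression and CRISPR plasmid built on the pBSV2G_2 backbone and intended to express a single guide RNA in the Lyme disease spirochete Borrelia burgdorferi. It is propagated in E. coli as a high-copy plasmid through a ColE1/pUC-type origin and is selected with gentamicin, conferred by the aacC1 gentamicin acetyltransferase gene (GmR). A fragment annotated as B. burgdorferi hslU lies immediately upstream of the resistance gene. This may be borrelial flanking sequence carrying the promoter for the marker, although the record does not say so. Roughly the second half of the 5.6 kb sequence carries no meaningful annotation. Only a very short match to a yeast ADH1 promoter was found there, which is almost certainly spurious. Elements supporting replication in Borrelia are therefore not identified in the feature table, even though the stated purpose implies them.

The payload is a synthetic sgRNA targeting flaB, driven according to the catalogue by the P0026 promoter. The annotation software did not recognise this promoter, but it did detect the Streptococcus pyogenes Cas9 guide RNA scaffold. The scaffold sits within remnants of a lac cloning region: a lacI fragment, CAP binding site, lac promoter and operator, and a lacZα fragment. This placement is consistent with insertion of the cassette into a former multiple cloning site.

No Cas9 or dCas9 coding sequence is annotated, so the plasmid supplies only the guide component. The associated publication describes a CRISPR interference platform for selective downregulation of gene expression in B. burgdorferi. In that platform, this guide would be paired with a separately provided nuclease-dead Cas9 to repress flaB transcription.
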