Addgene plasmid #149628: pBSV2G_P0026-sgRNAflaB
Purpose: flaB gRNA expression in B. burgdorferi
Depositing lab: Christine Jacobs-Wagner. Depositing organization: Yale University. Publication: A CRISPR interference platform for selective downregulation of gene expression in Borrelia burgdorferi. Takacs CN, Scott M, Chang Y, Kloos ZA, Irnov I, Rosa PA, Liu J, Jacobs-Wagner C. Appl Environ Microbiol. 2020 Nov 30. pii: AEM.02519-20. doi: 10.1128/AEM.02519-20. PubMed 33257311.
Backbone
  Vector backbone: pBSV2G_2
  Backbone manufacturer: CJW lab
  Vector type: Bacterial Expression, CRISPR
Growth in bacteria
  Bacterial resistance: Gentamicin, 10 μg/mL
  Growth temperature: 30°C
  Growth strain: DH5alpha
  Copy number: High Copy
Gene/Insert
  Gene/Insert name: sgRNAflaB
  gRNA/shRNA sequence: AAAATTTAAATTTCTGACTT
  Species: Synthetic
  Promoter: P0026
  Cloning method: Restriction Enzyme; 5′ cloning site Unknown (unknown if destroyed); 3′ cloning site Unknown (unknown if destroyed)
  Sequencing primers: 5′ Unknown
Terms and licenses: Academic/Nonprofit Terms; Industry Terms: Not Available to Industry
How to cite: pBSV2G_P0026-sgRNAflaB was a gift from Christine Jacobs-Wagner (Addgene plasmid # 149628 ; http://n2t.net/addgene:149628 ; RRID:Addgene_149628)
